Addgene plasmid #169503: pTS2408-Tier1-PhCMV-TEVsite
Purpose: Tier-1 vector encoding PhCMV-controlled tabacco etch virus protease recognition site (PhCMV-TEVsite-pA).
Depositing lab: Martin Fussenegger. Depositing organization: ETH Zurich (Swiss Federal Institute of Technology). Publication: A versatile plasmid architecture for mammalian synthetic biology (VAMSyB). Haellman V, Strittmatter T, Bertschi A, Stucheli P, Fussenegger M. Metab Eng. 2021 Jul;66:41-50. doi: 10.1016/j.ymben.2021.04.003. Epub 2021 Apr 18. PubMed 33857582.
Backbone
  Vector backbone: pMM1 (pcDNA3.1-based)
  Backbone size w/o insert (bp): 4435
  Vector type: Mammalian Expression
  Selectable markers: Neomycin (select with G418)
Growth in bacteria
  Bacterial resistance: Ampicillin, 100 μg/mL
  Growth temperature: 37°C
  Growth strain: DH5alpha
  Copy number: High Copy
Gene/Insert
  Gene/Insert name: PCMV-driven tobacco etch virus protease cleavage site (alt name: PCMV-TEVsite)
  Species: Synthetic
  Promoter: PhCMV
  Cloning method: Restriction Enzyme; 5′ cloning site Unknown (unknown if destroyed)
  Sequencing primers: 5′ AmpStart; 3′ BGH-rev
Terms and licenses: Academic/Nonprofit Terms; Industry Terms: Not Available to Industry
How to cite: pTS2408-Tier1-PhCMV-TEVsite was a gift from Martin Fussenegger (Addgene plasmid # 169503 ; http://n2t.net/addgene:169503 ; RRID:Addgene_169503)
