[The description below was written by a language model from this plasmid's Addgene catalogue record and pLannotate feature annotations shown in this document.]
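Description:
pTS2408-Tier1-PhCMV-TEVsite is a mammalian expression plasmid built on pMM1, a pcDNA3.1-derived backbone, and belongs to the Tier-1 level of the VAMSyB modular plasmid architecture for mammalian synthetic biology. The sequenced record is 5,223 nt. In E. coli it is maintained at high copy from a ColE1/pUC-type origin and selected with ampicillin through the β-lactamase gene and its own promoter. An f1 origin is also present, along with remnants of a lac promoter/operator region and a small lacI fragment that are vector carry-over rather than functional modules. For mammalian cells, an SV40 early promoter drives the neomycin phosphotransferase gene, terminated by an SV40 polyadenylation signal, allowing G418 selection. The short ble fragment annotated just downstream of neo is likewise a partial match.

The payload is a simple expression unit: the human cytomegalovirus immediate-early enhancer and promoter (PhCMV), followed by a T7 promoter, a short region of roughly 130 nt, and the bovine growth hormone polyadenylation signal. According to the catalogue entry, this interval carries a synthetic tobacco etch virus (TEV) protease recognition site (PhCMV-TEVsite-pA). The automated annotation did not label the site itself, and the brief HIV-1 LTR hit at the promoter boundary is only a fragment match. Because a TEV site alone is a short peptide motif, the plasmid is most plausibly a part-carrying module from which the cleavage site can be combined with other coding sequences to make protease-cleavable fusions, although the record does not spell out specific downstream uses or the cloning sites involved.
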