Features (pLannotate 1.2.2; 18 found; start..end, strand, type, name):
    175..478     +  enhancer       CMV enhancer: human cytomegalovirus immediate early enhancer
    479..682     +  promoter       CMV promoter: human cytomegalovirus (CMV) immediate early promoter
    678..711     +  LTR            5' LTR (truncated) (fragment): truncated 5' long terminal repeat (LTR) from HIV-1
    727..745     +  promoter       T7 promoter: promoter for bacteriophage T7 RNA polymerase
    879..1103    +  polyA_signal   bGH poly(A) signal: bovine growth hormone polyadenylation signal
   1107..1128    +  promoter       SV40 promoter (fragment): SV40 enhancer and early promoter
   1149..1577    +  rep_origin     f1 ori (sequence partly withheld): f1 bacteriophage origin of replication; arrow indicates direction of (+) strand synthesis
   1591..1920    +  promoter       SV40 promoter: SV40 enhancer and early promoter
   1987..2778    +  CDS            neo: KKA2_KLEPN - Also known as kan, nptII. Experimental evidence at protein level: Swiss-Prot protein existence level 1. Resistance to kanamycin, neomycin, paromomycin, ribostamycin, butirosin and gentamicin B. From Klebsiella pneumoniae.
   2802..2960    +  CDS            ble (fragment): BLE_KLEPN - Experimental evidence at protein level: Swiss-Prot protein existence level 1. Binding protein with a strong affinity to the bleomycin family of antibiotics. Binds to CL990; an antimitotic-antibiotic compound. From Klebsiella pneumoniae.
   2955..3076    +  polyA_signal   SV40 poly(A) signal: SV40 polyadenylation signal
   3149..3165    -  protein_bind   lac operator: The lac repressor binds to the lac operator to inhibit transcription in E. coli. This inhibition can be relieved by adding lactose or isopropyl-β-D-thiogalactopyranoside (IPTG). lac repressor encoded by lacI
   3173..3203    -  promoter       lac promoter: promoter for the E. coli lac operon
   3218..3239    -  protein_bind   CAP binding site: CAP binding activates transcription in the presence of cAMP. E. coli catabolite activator protein
   3252..3344    -  CDS            lacI (fragment): lac repressor; lacI; The lac repressor binds to the lac operator to inhibit transcription in E. coli. This inhibition can be relieved by adding lactose or isopropyl-β-D-thiogalactopyranoside (IPTG).
   3527..4115    -  rep_origin     ori: high-copy-number ColE1/pMB1/pBR322/pUC origin of replication
   4286..5146    -  CDS            AmpR: β-lactamase; bla; confers resistance to ampicillin, carbenicillin, and related antibiotics
   5147..28      -  promoter       AmpR promoter (across the origin): bla
>Addgene plasmid #169503 | pTS2408-Tier1-PhCMV-TEVsite | addgene full sequence | sequence record 364240 | Addgene NGS Result
AGAAAAATAAACAAATAGGGGTTCCGCGCACATTTCCCCGAAAAGTGCCACCTGACGTCGACGGATCGGG
AGATCTCCACGCGTGGTACCCTCGAGTTGACATTGATTATTGAGTAGTTATTAATAGTAATCAATTACGG
GGTCATTAGTTCATAGCCCATATATGGAGTTCCGCGTTACATAACTTACGGTAAATGGCCCGCCTGGCTG
ACCGCCCAACGACCCCCGCCCATTGACGTCAATAATGACGTATGTTCCCATAGTAACGCCAATAGGGACT
TTCCATTGACGTCAATGGGTGGAGTATTTACGGTAAACTGCCCACTTGGCAGTACATCAAGTGTATCATA
TGCCAAGTACGCCCCCTATTGACGTCAATGACGGTAAATGGCCCGCCTGGCATTATGCCCAGTACATGAC
CTTATGGGACTTTCCTACTTGGCAGTACATCTACGTATTAGTCATCGCTATTACCATGGTGATGCGGTTT
TGGCAGTACATCAATGGGCGTGGATAGCGGTTTGACTCACGGGGATTTCCAAGTCTCCACCCCATTGACG
TCAATGGGAGTTTGTTTTGGCACCAAAATCAACGGGACTTTCCAAAATGTCGTAACAACTCCGCCCCATT
GACGCAAATGGGCGGTAGGCGTGTACGGTGGGAGGTCTATATAAGCAGAGCTCTCTGGCTAACTAGAGAA
CCCACTGCTTACTGGCTTATCGAAATTAATACGACTCACTATAGGGAGACCCAAGCTGTTCGAAGCGGAA
TTCACCATGACTAGTGGTGGTTCTGGTGAGAATCTGTACTTTCAATCAGCTAGCGGATCCACCGGTGTCT
AGAAAGCTTTGAGGCCGGCCTGCAGGGATCAGCCTCGACTGTGCCTTCTAGTTGCCAGCCATCTGTTGTT
TGCCCCTCCCCCGTGCCTTCCTTGACCCTGGAAGGTGCCACTCCCACTGTCCTTTCCTAATAAAATGAGG
AAATTGCATCGCATTGTCTGAGTAGGTGTCATTCTATTCTGGGGGGTGGGGTGGGGCAGGACAGCAAGGG
GGAGGATTGGGAAGACAATAGCAGGCATGCTGGGGATGCGGTGGGCTCTATGGCTTCTGAGGCGGAAAGA
ACCAGCTGGGGCTCTAGGGGGTATCCCC
[124 nt withheld, positions 1149-1272]
C
[91 nt withheld, positions 1274-1364]
A
[49 nt withheld, positions 1366-1414]
CCTTTGACGTTGGAGTCCACGTTCTTT
[37 nt withheld, positions 1442-1478]
ACCCTATCTCGGTCTATTCTTTTGATTTATAAGGGATTTTGCCGATTTCGGCCTATTGGTTAAAAAATGA
GCTGATTTAACAAAAATTTAACGCGAATTAATTCTGTGGAATGTGTGTCAGTTAGGGTGTGGAAAGTCCC
CAGGCTCCCCAGCAGGCAGAAGTATGCAAAGCATGCATCTCAATTAGTCAGCAACCAGGTGTGGAAAGTC
CCCAGGCTCCCCAGCAGGCAGAAGTATGCAAAGCATGCATCTCAATTAGTCAGCAACCATAGTCCCGCCC
CTAACTCCGCCCATCCCGCCCCTAACTCCGCCCAGTTCCGCCCATTCTCCGCCCCATGGCTGACTAATTT
TTTTTATTTATGCAGAGGCCGAGGCCGCCTCTGCCTCTGAGCTATTCCAGAAGTAGTGAGGAGGCTTTTT
TGGAGGCCTAGGCTTTTGCAAAAAGCTCCCGGGAGCTTGTATATCCATTTTCGGATCTGATCAAGAGACA
GGATGAGGATCGTTTCGCATGATTGAACAAGATGGATTGCACGCAGGTTCTCCGGCCGCTTGGGTGGAGA
GGCTATTCGGCTATGACTGGGCACAACAGACAATCGGCTGCTCTGATGCCGCCGTGTTCCGGCTGTCAGC
GCAGGGGCGCCCGGTTCTTTTTGTCAAGACCGACCTGTCCGGTGCCCTGAATGAACTGCAGGACGAGGCA
GCGCGGCTATCGTGGCTGGCCACGACGGGCGTTCCTTGCGCAGCTGTGCTCGACGTTGTCACTGAAGCGG
GAAGGGACTGGCTGCTATTGGGCGAAGTGCCGGGGCAGGATCTCCTGTCATCTCACCTTGCTCCTGCCGA
GAAAGTATCCATCATGGCTGATGCAATGCGGCGGCTGCATACGCTTGATCCGGCTACCTGCCCATTCGAC
CACCAAGCGAAACATCGCATCGAGCGAGCACGTACTCGGATGGAAGCCGGTCTTGTCGATCAGGATGATC
TGGACGAAGAGCATCAGGGGCTCGCGCCAGCCGAACTGTTCGCCAGGCTCAAGGCGCGCATGCCCGACGG
CGAGGATCTCGTCGTGACCCATGGCGATGCCTGCTTGCCGAATATCATGGTGGAAAATGGCCGCTTTTCT
GGATTCATCGACTGTGGCCGGCTGGGTGTGGCGGACCGCTATCAGGACATAGCGTTGGCTACCCGTGATA
TTGCTGAAGAGCTTGGCGGCGAATGGGCTGACCGCTTCCTCGTGCTTTACGGTATCGCCGCTCCCGATTC
GCAGCGCATCGCCTTCTATCGCCTTCTTGACGAGTTCTTCTGAGCGGGACTCTGGGGTTCGAAATGACCG
ACCAAGCGACGCCCAACCTGCCATCACGAGATTTCGATTCCACCGCCGCCTTCTATGAAAGGTTGGGCTT
CGGAATCGTTTTCCGGGACGCCGGCTGGATGATCCTCCAGCGCGGGGATCTCATGCTGGAGTTCTTCGCC
CACCCCAACTTGTTTATTGCAGCTTATAATGGTTACAAATAAAGCAATAGCATCACAAATTTCACAAATA
AAGCATTTTTTTCACTGCATTCTAGTTGTGGTTTGTCCAAACTCATCAATGTATCTTATCATGTCTGTAT
ACCGTCGACCTCTAGCTAGAGCTTGGCGTAATCATGGTCATAGCTGTTTCCTGTGTGAAATTGTTATCCG
CTCACAATTCCACACAACATACGAGCCGGAAGCATAAAGTGTAAAGCCTGGGGTGCCTAATGAGTGAGCT
AACTCACATTAATTGCGTTGCGCTCACTGCCCGCTTTCCAGTCGGGAAACCTGTCGTGCCAGCTGCATTA
ATGAATCGGCCAACGCGCGGGGAGAGGCGGTTTGCGTATTGGGCGCTCTTCCGCTTCCTCGCTCACTGAC
TCGCTGCGCTCGGTCGTTCGGCTGCGGCGAGCGGTATCAGCTCACTCAAAGGCGGTAATACGGTTATCCA
CAGAATCAGGGGATAACGCAGGAAAGAACATGTGAGCAAAAGGCCAGCAAAAGGCCAGGAACCGTAAAAA
GGCCGCGTTGCTGGCGTTTTTCCATAGGCTCCGCCCCCCTGACGAGCATCACAAAAATCGACGCTCAAGT
CAGAGGTGGCGAAACCCGACAGGACTATAAAGATACCAGGCGTTTCCCCCTGGAAGCTCCCTCGTGCGCT
CTCCTGTTCCGACCCTGCCGCTTACCGGATACCTGTCCGCCTTTCTCCCTTCGGGAAGCGTGGCGCTTTC
TCATAGCTCACGCTGTAGGTATCTCAGTTCGGTGTAGGTCGTTCGCTCCAAGCTGGGCTGTGTGCACGAA
CCCCCCGTTCAGCCCGACCGCTGCGCCTTATCCGGTAACTATCGTCTTGAGTCCAACCCGGTAAGACACG
ACTTATCGCCACTGGCAGCAGCCACTGGTAACAGGATTAGCAGAGCGAGGTATGTAGGCGGTGCTACAGA
GTTCTTGAAGTGGTGGCCTAACTACGGCTACACTAGAAGAACAGTATTTGGTATCTGCGCTCTGCTGAAG
CCAGTTACCTTCGGAAAAAGAGTTGGTAGCTCTTGATCCGGCAAACAAACCACCGCTGGTAGCGGTGGTT
TTTTTGTTTGCAAGCAGCAGATTACGCGCAGAAAAAAAGGATCTCAAGAAGATCCTTTGATCTTTTCTAC
GGGGTCTGACGCTCAGTGGAACGAAAACTCACGTTAAGGGATTTTGGTCATGAGATTATCAAAAAGGATC
TTCACCTAGATCCTTTTAAATTAAAAATGAAGTTTTAAATCAATCTAAAGTATATATGAGTAAACTTGGT
CTGACAGTTACCAATGCTTAATCAGTGAGGCACCTATCTCAGCGATCTGTCTATTTCGTTCATCCATAGT
TGCCTGACTCCCCGTCGTGTAGATAACTACGATACGGGAGGGCTTACCATCTGGCCCCAGTGCTGCAATG
ATACCGCGAGACCCACGCTCACCGGCTCCAGATTTATCAGCAATAAACCAGCCAGCCGGAAGGGCCGAGC
GCAGAAGTGGTCCTGCAACTTTATCCGCCTCCATCCAGTCTATTAATTGTTGCCGGGAAGCTAGAGTAAG
TAGTTCGCCAGTTAATAGTTTGCGCAACGTTGTTGCCATTGCTACAGGCATCGTGGTGTCACGCTCGTCG
TTTGGTATGGCTTCATTCAGCTCCGGTTCCCAACGATCAAGGCGAGTTACATGATCCCCCATGTTGTGCA
AAAAAGCGGTTAGCTCCTTCGGTCCTCCGATCGTTGTCAGAAGTAAGTTGGCCGCAGTGTTATCACTCAT
GGTTATGGCAGCACTGCATAATTCTCTTACTGTCATGCCATCCGTAAGATGCTTTTCTGTGACTGGTGAG
TACTCAACCAAGTCATTCTGAGAATAGTGTATGCGGCGACCGAGTTGCTCTTGCCCGGCGTCAATACGGG
ATAATACCGCGCCACATAGCAGAACTTTAAAAGTGCTCATCATTGGAAAACGTTCTTCGGGGCGAAAACT
CTCAAGGATCTTACCGCTGTTGAGATCCAGTTCGATGTAACCCACTCGTGCACCCAACTGATCTTCAGCA
TCTTTTACTTTCACCAGCGTTTCTGGGTGAGCAAAAACAGGAAGGCAAAATGCCGCAAAAAAGGGAATAA
GGGCGACACGGAAATGTTGAATACTCATACTCTTCCTTTTTCAATATTATTGAAGCATTTATCAGGGTTA
TTGTCTCATGAGCGGATACATATTTGAATGTATTT
